>Addgene plasmid #33095 | pQCXIH-Myc-YAP-del C | addgene partial sequence | sequence record 41877 | hYAP1-F (5' gcagttgggagctgtttctc 3')
CTCTGGCCCAGCAGCTACACCCACAGCTCAGCATCTTCGACAGTCTTCTTTTGAGATACCTGATGATGTA
CCTCTGCCAGCAGGTTGGGAGATGGCAAAGACATCTTCTGGTCAGAGATACTTCTTAAATCACATCGATC
AGACAACAACATGGCAGGACCCCAGGAAGGCCATGCTGTCCCAGATGAACGTCACAGCCCCCACCAGTCC
ACCAGTGCAGCAGAATATGATGAACTCGGCTTCAGGTCCTCTTCCTGATGGATGGGAACAAGCCATGACT
CAGGATGGAGAAATTTACTATATAAACCATAAGAACAAGACCACCTCTTGGCTAGACCCAAGGCTTGACC
CTCGTTTTGCCATGAACCAGAGAATCAGTCAGAGTGCTCCAGTGAAACAGCCACCACCCCTGGCTCCCCA
GAGCCCATGATTAATTAACGGATCCGGAATTCCGCC
