>Addgene plasmid #33095 | pQCXIH-Myc-YAP-del C | addgene partial sequence | sequence record 41888 | LNCX
CATCAGCTGTTTTGACTCATAGAAGACACCGGGACCGATCCAGCCTCCGCGGCCGGGAACGGTGCATTGG
AACGGACCTGCAGGAATTGATCCGCGGCCGCACCATGGAACAAAAACTCATCTCAGAAGAGGATCTGGCG
GGCAAGGATCCCGGGCAGCAGCCGCCGCCTCAACCGGCCCCCCAGGGCCAAGGGCAGCCGCCTTCGCAGC
CCCCGCAGGGGCAGGGCCCGCCGTCCGGACCCGGGCAACCGGCACCCGCGGCGACCCAGGCGGCGCCGCA
GGCACCCCCCGCCGGGCATCAGATCGTGCACGTCCGCGGGGACTCGGAGACCGACCTGGAGGCGCTCTTC
AACGCCGTCATGAACCCCAAGACGGCCAACGTGCCCCAGACCGTGCCCATGAGGCTCCGGAAGCTGCCCG
ACTCCTTCTTCAAGCCGCCGGAGCCCAAATCCCACTCCCGACAGGCCAGTACTGATGCAGGCACTGCAGG
AGCCCTGACTCCACAGCATGTTCGAGCTCATTCCTCTCCAGCTTCTCTGCAGTTGGGAGCTGTTTCTCCT
GGGACACTGACCCCCACTGGAGTAGTCTCTGGCCCAGCAGCTACACCCACAGCTCAGCATCTTCGACAGT
CTTCTTTTGAGATACCTGATGATGTACCTCTGCCAGCAGGTTGGGAGATGGCAAAGACATCTTCTGGT
