[The description below was written by a language model from this plasmid's Addgene catalogue record.]
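Description:
pQCXIH-Myc-YAP-del C is a retroviral mammalian expression plasmid built on the commercial pQCXIH backbone (about 7.8 kb without insert). It is propagated in E. coli under ampicillin selection, and transduced or transfected mammalian cells can be selected with hygromycin. No feature table accompanies the record, so individual backbone elements are not itemised. Vectors of the pQCXI series are generally self-inactivating MoMLV-type retroviral vectors. In these, a hybrid CMV/MSV 5′ LTR drives production of the packageable genomic RNA in packaging cells. An internal CMV promoter then expresses a bicistronic transcript in which the cloned gene is linked by an IRES to the drug-resistance marker. The record lists the promoter simply as CMV/MSV, and the CMV forward sequencing primer is consistent with an insert placed downstream of a CMV promoter.

The insert is YAP (YAP1), the transcriptional co-activator regulated by the Hippo pathway, carrying an N-terminal Myc epitope tag for detection or immunoprecipitation. This version is a truncation mutant lacking the C-terminal region (amino acids 291–450). The species of origin, the isoform and the cloning sites used are not stated in the record.

The associated publication concerns inactivation of YAP by the Hippo pathway in cell contact inhibition and tissue growth control. In that context, the construct is suited to making retrovirus for stable, hygromycin-selected expression of the C-terminally deleted protein. This allows its activity to be compared with full-length YAP and the contribution of the C-terminal portion to YAP function to be assessed.
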