Addgene plasmid #33095: pQCXIH-Myc-YAP-del C
Depositing lab: Kunliang Guan. Depositing organization: University of California, San Diego (UCSD). Publication: Inactivation of YAP oncoprotein by the Hippo pathway is involved in cell contact inhibition and tissue growth control. Zhao B, Wei X, Li W, Udan RS, Yang Q, Kim J, Xie J, Ikenoue T, Yu J, Li L, Zheng P, Ye K, Chinnaiyan A, Halder G, Lai ZC, Guan KL. Genes Dev. 2007 Nov 1. 21(21):2747-61. 10.1101/gad.1602907 PubMed 17974916.
Backbone
  Vector backbone: pQCXIH
  Backbone manufacturer: Clontech
  Backbone size w/o insert (bp): 7800
  Vector type: Mammalian Expression, Retroviral
  Selectable markers: Hygromycin
Growth in bacteria
  Bacterial resistance: Ampicillin, 100 μg/mL
  Growth temperature: 37°C
  Growth strain: DH5alpha
  Copy number: Unknown
Gene/Insert
  Gene/Insert name: YAP
  Mutation: deleted C terminal (amino acids 291-450)
  Entrez Gene: YAP1 (a.k.a. COB1, YAP, YAP-1, YAP2, YAP65, YKI)
  Promoter: CMV/MSV
  Tag / fusion protein: Myc (N terminal on insert)
  Cloning method: Restriction Enzyme; 5′ cloning site NA (unknown if destroyed); 3′ cloning site NA (unknown if destroyed)
  Sequencing primers: 5′ CMV-F
Terms and licenses: Academic/Nonprofit Terms; Industry Terms: Not Available to Industry
How to cite: pQCXIH-Myc-YAP-del C was a gift from Kunliang Guan (Addgene plasmid # 33095 ; http://n2t.net/addgene:33095 ; RRID:Addgene_33095)
